>Addgene plasmid #42764 | TAL3301 | depositor partial sequence | sequence record 57884 | TAL3301 sequence 2430 bps
TCTAGAGCTAGCACCATGGACTACAAAGACCATGACGGTGATTATAAAGATCATGACATCGATTACAAGG
ATGACGATGACAAGATGGCCCCCAAGAAGAAGAGGAAGGTGGGCATTCACCGCGGGGTACCTATGGTGGA
CTTGAGGACACTCGGTTATTCGCAACAGCAACAGGAGAAAATCAAGCCTAAGGTCAGGAGCACCGTCGCG
CAACACCACGAGGCGCTTGTGGGGCATGGCTTCACTCATGCGCATATTGTCGCGCTTTCACAGCACCCTG
CGGCGCTTGGGACGGTGGCTGTCAAATACCAAGATATGATTGCGGCCCTGCCCGAAGCCACGCACGAGGC
AATTGTAGGGGTCGGTAAACAGTGGTCGGGAGCGCGAGCACTTGAGGCGCTGCTGACTGTGGCGGGTGAG
CTTAGGGGGCCTCCGCTCCAGCTCGACACCGGGCAGCTGCTGAAGATCGCGAAGAGAGGGGGAGTAACAG
CGGTAGAGGCAGTGCACGCCTGGCGCAATGCGCTCACCGGGGCCCCCTTGAACCTGACCCCAGACCAGGT
AGTCGCAATCGCGTCACATGACGGGGGAAAGCAAGCCCTGGAAACCGTGCAAAGGTTGTTGCCGGTCCTT
TGTCAAGACCACGGCCTTACACCGGAGCAAGTCGTGGCCATTGCATCCCACGACGGTGGCAAACAGGCTC
TTGAGACGGTTCAGAGACTTCTCCCAGTTCTCTGTCAAGCCCACGGGCTGACTCCCGATCAAGTTGTAGC
GATTGCGTCGAACATTGGAGGGAAACAAGCATTGGAGACTGTCCAACGGCTCCTTCCCGTGTTGTGTCAA
GCCCACGGTTTGACGCCTGCACAAGTGGTCGCCATCGCCTCCAATATTGGCGGTAAGCAGGCGCTGGAAA
CAGTACAGCGCCTGCTGCCTGTACTGTGCCAGGATCATGGACTGACCCCAGACCAGGTAGTCGCAATCGC
GAACAATAATGGGGGAAAGCAAGCCCTGGAAACCGTGCAAAGGTTGTTGCCGGTCCTTTGTCAAGACCAC
GGCCTTACACCGGAGCAAGTCGTGGCCATTGCAAATAATAACGGTGGCAAACAGGCTCTTGAGACGGTTC
AGAGACTTCTCCCAGTTCTCTGTCAAGCCCACGGGCTGACTCCCGATCAAGTTGTAGCGATTGCGTCCAA
CGGTGGAGGGAAACAAGCATTGGAGACTGTCCAACGGCTCCTTCCCGTGTTGTGTCAAGCCCACGGTTTG
ACGCCTGCACAAGTGGTCGCCATCGCCTCGAATGGCGGCGGTAAGCAGGCGCTGGAAACAGTACAGCGCC
TGCTGCCTGTACTGTGCCAGGATCATGGACTGACCCCAGACCAGGTAGTCGCAATCGCGTCACATGACGG
GGGAAAGCAAGCCCTGGAAACCGTGCAAAGGTTGTTGCCGGTCCTTTGTCAAGACCACGGCCTTACACCG
GAGCAAGTCGTGGCCATTGCAAGCAATGGGGGTGGCAAACAGGCTCTTGAGACGGTTCAGAGACTTCTCC
CAGTTCTCTGTCAAGCCCACGGGCTGACTCCCGATCAAGTTGTAGCGATTGCGAATAACAATGGAGGGAA
ACAAGCATTGGAGACTGTCCAACGGCTCCTTCCCGTGTTGTGTCAAGCCCACGGTTTGACGCCTGCACAA
GTGGTCGCCATCGCCAACAACAACGGCGGTAAGCAGGCGCTGGAAACAGTACAGCGCCTGCTGCCTGTAC
TGTGCCAGGATCATGGACTGACCCCAGACCAGGTAGTCGCAATCGCGTCAAACGGAGGGGGAAAGCAAGC
CCTGGAAACCGTGCAAAGGTTGTTGCCGGTCCTTTGTCAAGACCACGGCCTTACACCGGAGCAAGTCGTG
GCCATTGCATCCCACGACGGTGGCAAACAGGCTCTTGAGACGGTTCAGAGACTTCTCCCAGTTCTCTGTC
AAGCCCACGGGCTGACTCCCGATCAAGTTGTAGCGATTGCGTCGAACATTGGAGGGAAACAAGCATTGGA
GACTGTCCAACGGCTCCTTCCCGTGTTGTGTCAAGCCCACGGTTTGACGCCTGCACAAGTGGTCGCCATC
GCCTCGAATGGCGGCGGTAAGCAGGCGCTGGAAACAGTACAGCGCCTGCTGCCTGTACTGTGCCAGGATC
ATGGACTGACACCCGAACAGGTGGTCGCCATTGCTTCCCACGACGGAGGACGGCCAGCCTTGGAGTCCAT
CGTAGCCCAATTGTCCAGGCCCGATCCCGCGTTGGCTGCGTTAACGAATGACCATCTGGTGGCGTTGGCA
TGTCTTGGTGGACGACCCGCGCTCGATGCAGTCAAAAAGGGTCTGCCTCATGCTCCCGCATTGATCAAAA
GAACCAACCGGCGGATTCCCGAGAGAACTTCCCATCGAGTCGCGGGATCC
