>Addgene plasmid #42764 | TAL3301 | addgene partial sequence | sequence record 60997 | JDS-TALEN-F 5'-TAGGGGTCGGTAAACAGTGG-3'
TGTGGCGGGTGAGCTTAGGGGGCCTCCGCTCCAGCTCGACACCGGGCAGCTGCTGAAGATCGCGAAGAGA
GGGGGAGTAACAGCGGTAGAGGCAGTGCACGCCTGGCGCAATGCGCTCACCGGGGCCCCCTTGAACCTGA
CCCCAGACCAGGTAGTCGCAATCGCGTCACATGACGGGGGAAAGCAAGCCCTGGAAACCGTGCAAAGGTT
GTTGCCGGTCCTTTGTCAAGACCACGGCCTTACACCGGAGCAAGTCGTGGCCATTGCATCCCACGACGGT
GGCAAACAGGCTCTTGAGACGGTTCAGAGACTTCTCCCAGTTCTCTGTCAAGCCCACGGGCTGACTCCCG
ATCAAGTTGTAGCGATTGCGTCGAACATTGGAGGGAAACAAGCATTGGAGACTGTCCAACGGCTCCTTCC
CGTGTTGTGTCAAGCCCACGGTTTGACGCCTGCACAAGTGGTCGCCATCGCCTCCAATATTGGCGGTAAG
CAGGCGCTGGAAACAGTACAGCGCCTGCTGCCTGTACTGTGCCAGGATCATGGACTGACCCCAGACCAGG
TAGTCGCAATCGCGAACAATAATGGGGGAAAGCAAGCCCTGGAAACCGTGCAAAGGTTGTTGCCGGTCCT
TTGTCAAGACCACGGCCTTACACCGGAGCAAGTCGTGGCCATTGCAAATAATAACGGTGGCAAACAGGCT
CTTGAGACGGTTCAGAGACTTCTCCCAGTTCTCTGTCAAGCCCACGGGCTGACTCCCGATCAAGTTGTAG
CGATTGCGTCCAACGGTGGAGGGAAACAAGCATTGGAGACTGTCCAACGGCTCCTTCCCGTGTTGTGTCA
AGCCCACGGTTTGACGCCTGCACAAGTGGTCGCCATCGCCTCGAATGGCGGC
