[The description below was written by a language model from this plasmid's Addgene catalogue record.]
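Description:
TAL3301 is a TALEN expression plasmid encoding the "right" half of a nuclease pair designed against the zebrafish lhx1a gene (also known as lim1). It is built on the JDS71 backbone, a roughly 6.4 kb vector classed as mammalian expression with a T7 element. It is maintained in E. coli as a high-copy plasmid under ampicillin selection. The record does not list the origin of replication or any other backbone features, and no feature table is provided.

The approximately 1.6 kb insert is not the lhx1a coding sequence. It is an engineered array of TAL effector repeats, assembled to recognise a specific 18-nucleotide site in the lhx1a locus. This array was cloned by restriction enzyme methods into the backbone, destroying both cloning sites. The backbone supplies an N-terminal 3X FLAG tag and a C-terminal wild-type FokI cleavage domain, so the product is a FLAG-tagged TALE–FokI fusion. Expression is driven by a CMV promoter. The T7 designation indicates that the coding region can presumably also be transcribed in vitro to make mRNA, the usual route for delivering TALENs into zebrafish embryos by injection.

Because FokI cleaves as a dimer, this construct is intended for use with a matching "left" TALEN that binds the opposite half-site. Together they produce a double-strand break between the two sites, and error-prone repair of that break can introduce disrupting indels. The insert name suggests it belongs to a set of TALENs made for zebrafish community targets, and the associated work concerns targeted gene disruption in somatic zebrafish cells. The depositor recommends checking the plasmid by diagnostic digest before use.
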