Addgene plasmid #42764: TAL3301
Depositing lab: Keith Joung. Depositing organization: Massachusetts General Hospital. Publication: Targeted gene disruption in somatic zebrafish cells using engineered TALENs. Sander JD, Cade L, Khayter C, Reyon D, Peterson RT, Joung JK, Yeh JR. Nat Biotechnol. 2011 Aug 5;29(8):697-8. doi: 10.1038/nbt.1934. PubMed 21822241.
Backbone
  Vector backbone: JDS71
  Backbone manufacturer: Addgene plasmid #32287
  Backbone size w/o insert (bp): 6447
  Vector type: Mammalian Expression ; T7
Growth in bacteria
  Bacterial resistance: Ampicillin, 100 μg/mL
  Growth temperature: 37°C
  Growth strain: XL1 Blue
  Copy number: High Copy
Gene/Insert
  Gene/Insert name: ZebrafishCommunity-lhx1a-right (alt name: lhx1a)
  Species: D. rerio (zebrafish)
  Insert size (bp): 1640
  Entrez Gene: lhx1a (a.k.a. LHX1, lim1, wu:fe25d04, wu:fj36b06)
  Promoter: CMV
  Tag / fusion protein: 3X Flag (N terminal on backbone); WT FOKI (C terminal on backbone)
  Cloning method: Restriction Enzyme; 5′ cloning site N/A (destroyed during cloning); 3′ cloning site N/A (destroyed during cloning)
  Sequencing primers: 5′ CMV-F; 3′ BGH-rev
Terms and licenses: Academic/Nonprofit Terms; Industry Terms: Not Available to Industry
Depositor comments: Target binding site: TCCAAGGTTCTGGTCATC It is strongly recommended that users perform a diagnostic digest to verify this plasmid prior to use. For example, a double digest of the plasmid with BamHI and KpnI should result in two bands at 2.3kb and 5.8kb.
How to cite: TAL3301 was a gift from Keith Joung (Addgene plasmid # 42764 ; http://n2t.net/addgene:42764 ; RRID:Addgene_42764)
